>Addgene plasmid #232328 | pSJX067 | addgene full sequence | sequence record 478585 | Addgene NGS Result
ACCTTCGGGAGCGCCTGAAGCCCGTTCTGGACGCCCTGGGGCCGTTGAATCGGGATATGCAGGCCAAGGC
CGCCGCGATCATCAAGGCCGTGGGCGAAAAGCTGCTGACGGAACAGCGGGAAGTCCAGCGCCAGAAACAG
GCCCAGCGCCAGCAGGAACGCGGGCGCGCACATTTCCCCGAAAAGTGCCACCTGGGATGAATGTCAGCTA
CTGGGCTATCTGGACAAGGGAAAACGCAAGCGCAAAGAGAAAGCAGGTAGCTTGCAGTGGGCTTACATGG
CGATAGCTAGACTGGGCGGTTTTATGGACAGCAAGCGAACCGGAATTGCCAGCTGGGGCGCCCTCTGGTA
AGGTTGGGAAGCCCTGCAAAGTAAACTGGATGGCTTTCTTGCCGCCAAGGATCTGATGGCGCAGGGGATC
AAGATCTGATCAAGAGACAGGATGAGGATCGTTTCGCATGATTGAACAAGATGGATTGCACGCAGGTTCT
CCGGCCGCTTGGGTGGAGAGGCTATTCGGCTATGACTGGGCACAACAGACAATCGGCTGCTCTGATGCCG
CCGTGTTCCGGCTGTCAGCGCATGGGCGCCCGGTTCTTTTTGTCAAGACCGACCTGTCCGGTGCCCTGAA
TGAACTGCAGGACGAGGCAGCGCGGCTATCGTGGCTGGCCACGACGGGCGTTCCTTGCGCAGCTGTGCTC
GACGTTGTCACTGAAGCGGGAAGGGACTGGCTGCTATTGGGCGAAGTGCCGGGGCAGGATCTCCTGTCAT
CTCACCTTGCTCCTGCCGAGAAAGTATCCATCATGGCTGATGCAATGCGGCGGCTGCATACGCTTGATCC
GGCTACCTGCCCATTCGACCACCAAGCGAAACATCGCATCGAGCGAGCACGTACTCGGATGGAAGCCGGT
CTTGTCGATCAGGATGATCTGGACGAAGAGCATCAGGGGCTCGCGCCAGCCGAACTGTTCGCCAGGCTCA
AGGCGCGCATGCCCGACGGCGAGGATCTCGTCGTGACCCATGGCGATGCCTGCTTGCCGAATATCATGGT
GGAAAATGGCCGCTTTTCTGGATTCATCGACTGTGGCCGGCTGGGTGTGGCGGACCGCTATCAGGACATA
GCGTTGGCTACCCGTGATATTGCTGAAGAGCTTGGCGGCGAATGGGCTGACCGCTTCCTCGTGCTTTACG
GTATCGCCGCTCCCGATTCGCAGCGCATCGCCTTCTATCGCCTTCTTGACGAGTTCTTCTGAGCGGGACT
CTGGGGTTCGAAATGACCGACCAAGCGACGCCCAACCTGCCATCACGAGATTTCGATTCCACCGCCGCCT
TCTATGAAAGGTTGGGCTTCGGAATCGTTTTCCGGGACGCCGGCTGGATGATCCTCCAGCGCGGGGATCT
CATGCTGGAGTTCTTCGCCCACCCCCATGGGCAAATATTATACGCAAGGCGACAAGGTGCTGATGCCGCT
GGCGATTCAGGTTCATCATGCCGTTTGTGATGGCTTCCATGTCGGCAGAATGCTTAATGAATTACAACAG
TTTTTATATAAGCTTTCAGTCGGCGCGAATGCTCCACGCTTGACAGCTAGCTCAGTCCTAGGTATAATAC
TAGTGAAGGCGCCCAGATCGAAGTGTTTTAGAGCTAGAAATAGCAAGTTAAAATAAGGCTAGTCCGTTAT
CAACTTGAAAAAGTGGCACCGAGTCGGTGCTTTTTTTGAAGGTGGGAATGGTCTGCATCAGATCGAGCGC
CGGGCGCATGCCGGCATAGATCCACTTGCGCCGTGCCGCCAATATGCCGAGCGGTATGCCGATGATCATG
CACACGGCGCTGGCGGCGATGACCAGGGCCAGCGTCTCAGTCGTCGCTTTCCAGTAGCCGAGATTGATGA
TGAGCAACAGACCGAGTGCGGTGAAGATCGGCATGCCGGCCGAGCGGCGCGTCCAGGCCGAAAGCGCCGT
CACGATCGCGACGATGATCAGCGGATGCGGCGCCTGCAGCACGTAGAGCAGGGCGTTGATGACGCTTTGG
AAAATGAAAGAGAGCCAATCGAAGAAAAAAGCGAGATTGCCGGTCAGCCAGTCAATGGCCTCCTTGGCAT
ATCGGCCGATAGGCAGGCGGTTTTCAGGAGCGCTGAGCCATTCCACGGTAAGAAAAGACCTTTCGTGAAT
GAGAGCAATTCCGGCAAAAATGCAGAGCGGTTTTGCGTCCGGAATTGCGCAGACAACAAAGAAGCGGAGC
TTTTTCAGTGATCTATTGTCACCGGAATTGCTCCAATACAGAAGCGACGGCCGGCATCGTCTTTGCCGGG
CGCGGTGCAGATCCATGGCCTTCGATGCGAGAAAAATTCGCGGGCAAGGTCATGCATGGGCATCGTATTT
CCCACTGCATCCGACCTGCCGCGCAGGCCGGGTGCAGTCATGCATCGTCTTGTGGCCTAAAGGCCGAGAG
CCTTTTTAACGGCAGGCAGGGCGTCCGCGCTGCCATCCTTTGTCTTGACGTTGGCGAACCAGGGCTCGAT
CGCCGCCGGATTGGCCTTCAGCCAGGCGGTTGCGGCCGCCTCGCCCTCAAGACCGTCATTCAGGATCTTG
CCCATGATCTCGTTTTCCATCGGCAGGGAAAACTGCAGGTTCTTAAGAAACGCGCCGACATTCGGGCATT
CTTCGACATATCCCTTGCGGACATTGGTGTAGATCGTCGCACCGCCGAAATTGGGGCCGAAGACCTCGTC
GCCGCCGGTCAGGTAGGTCAGCTTGAAATTCGCATTCATCGGATGCGGCTCCCAGCCGAGGAAGACGATC
GGCTCGCCGGATTTCTCGGCGCGGGCCACCTGGGAAAGCATGCCCTGCTCGGAGGATTCCACCACCTCGA
AGGACTTCAGTCCGAAACTGTCCTTTGCCACCATGTCGAGAATCAGGCGATTGCCGTCATTGCCGGGCTC
GATGCCGTAAATCTTGCCGCCGAGTTCACTGCTATGTGCGGCAATGTCCTTGAAATCCTTGATGCCGAGT
TCGGCACCCTTGGCATTGGTCGCCAGCGTATATTTCGCGCCGGTCAGGTTTTCCCTGAGCGTTTCCACCG
ATTTGTCGTCGCGGTAGGGCGCTATGTCACCTTCCATGGTCGGCATCCAGTTGCCGAGGAAGACGTCGAT
GTCCTTGTTTTTCAAGGACGTATAGGTGACGGGTACGGAGAGAAGCTTGACGTCTGTTTCGTAGCCAAGG
CTTTTCAGAAGCACGGTGGCGGTCGCCGTCGTGGCGGTGATGTCGGTCCAGCCGACATCAGAAAAACGCA
CCGTGCCACAACTTGCCGGTTCGGCGGCAACGGCCGCGCTGAACGTCATGGAGGAGATTGCCGCGGCGAG
CGCCAGACAGCGACTTCTATTTGCAAACATTGTTTGCTCCCTGTTTTTTCGTTCCCTTGCCATTATCAAT
ATCTTCCGGCCACAATCAACTCGCGTGCATTTGCGTGCTTTGGACCCCCGTTTGCGACAAAATCGTGAAA
ATCGCCGCCTTTTCGCAAACCCGATTCGCTGAAACGGCAGCGTGCGGAAATCTGTGTTTTTCCCTCGATG
GCACTTTTCAACCCGCTTTTCCGCGGTCAAAACACGCGGCATATGGCATCGGTGCAAACGGGAATCGCTT
TCGTGGGACGCGATGTCCGCAAATAGGTTGAAGCATTGCGAAGCGTCCGCAGACGCGAGGCGCTCCGGGA
GTGGATCCCCGCTGCGTCCGGTTGCCGCATTTGATTTTTCGCAAAGATGGCCTGTCCGCTCCTGCGCTAA
GACGACGGGGACACATTCGCGTGGATGTGCTTTCTCTCAGGAGCAGAATTATGCTGAACAGAACTGCCAA
ATTCGCCGGCCTCGCCATCGTCGCCGCTCTTTGCGCTTTTCCCGCCTTGTCCGCCGAAATCGAAGTGAAG
ATGCTCAACAAGGGCAGCGACGGTCAGGCGATGGTCTTTGAACCTGCAACCGTCAAGGCCGCCGTCGGCG
ACGTCATCACTTTCGTGCCGGTCGACAAGGGCCATGATGCGGCAGCCGTGAAGGACATGATCCCCGAGGG
TGTTGCAGAGTTCAAGGGCAAGATGAACGAAGCGGTGAAGATCACGGTCGAGAAGGAAGGTGCTTATGTC
GTCAAATGCACCCCGCATCTCGGCATGGGCATGATCGCGCTCGTCGTTGTCGGCGATGCGACACCCGCCA
ATCTGGACGTCGTCAAGAACGGCAAACTGCCGAAAAAGGCACGCGACCGGCTGAACGAGGAGATCGCCAA
GCTCGGCCTCTAACCTCATATCGCCTCGGTCCCGCACCGGCCTCGTTGATCCGGCATCATCGAAATGCCG
CAACGGCCGGCGCGGACCGCAGGTTGAGAAAAGTTTCGCAATCATGTTGTATCCCGGTTGACCGGGACAT
ATCTGGAAGACAGTAAATGGCCGCGGTTGACAGGGAACGCCAAAGGCACCCTGCCGAACCGCGGATTTTT
CTTGCCGCATCCGGCCCACGGGCAGAGGAGACGATGACGACATGATAGACCGGATCACCGCTTTGATTCA
GGCAGGTTTCAGCGCTATCGGCAAGGCTGCCGGTCTTCTCGTCGCATGGCTTTTATGGCCCTTCATGGCC
GCGCATGGCTGGTACAGCGGCCGCAACTGGCTCATCAAGGGCCCAATTGCTCTGATCGCCATCCTGCTGG
CCGGTTTCTACGGATATTTCGTCTGGCAAACCCAGGTCTGGACGAATTTCGATCCGGATTACATTTCCCG
CTACAAACTTGCCGAACGCACCGTGCCCCCCGGACAGGAATTGCCGGCCGTAACTCCGGCTGCTGCCGCC
GGCGCAACCGGTGTTGCAGCAAACACCTCCGCACCCGTGTGCCAGCGCTCGGCCATCGTGGATGCTGCCG
TCGACCTTACCGACTTCAACGTCAACCAGAATGCATGGATTTCCTCCATGCTGCTCTATCGCCTCGGCCT
CTTTGGTATGGACTGGGACAGCACACCGTTTCTCGATAACAAGGCCTCGTTCCAGCGCGGCGTGAACCAG
GCTGTGCGCCGCACCTCGGTGGAGCTGGTAGATACGCTCGGCCGCGTGCGCGGCACCTCGGGTATCAATA
ACAATCTCCAGGAAGCGCGTGGCAACATGCAGTTCAGCGAATATTCCTGGTATTTCGGCCTCGATCCCTT
CGGCCCGAAGACGCCGACCCCCAGCTATTACCGCGCCGCAATCCGCAGCTTCCAGGCCTTCAACGGCGAA
CTCACCGCCTGCAAAGCCGTCTTCGATACCCGCGCCGACAACCTGATCCAGTTCATCGACCGTATCGCAG
GCGATATCGGTTCCACGTCTGCAATTCTGCGCGAACGTTCGGAAAACTATAATGGCGGCTGGTTCGACAC
GCGTGCCGATGACCGCTTCTGGTTCGCCTATGGCCAGCTTTATGGTTATTACGGCGTGCTTTCCGCCGCC
GGATCCGACTTTGCGCAGGTCATCCGCGAACGCAACCTGACCAACCTCTGGAACGACACGCTGTCGCAGA
CCCGCGCGGCGCTGCGCATCCAGCCGGCCATCATTTCCAACGGCGAGGAAAGCGGCTGGCTCATGCCGTC
GCACCTCGCCACCATGGGATTTTATGTTCTGCGGGTGCGCTCGAACCTCGTCGAGCTTCGCTCGGTTCTC
GACCGTTGATAAGGAGGCCGGCCCGCTGTCCGGCCGGCTTACTCTATCGCGCCCAGCGGCGCGGATCCAA
ATAAAACGAAAGGCTCAGTCGAAAGACTGGGCCTTTCGTTTTATCTGTTGTTTGTCGGGCTGGACTCTAG
CCGACCGACTGAGACGCTCACAAGCGTTCAATTGGATCCAATCTTGACGTCCGTTTGATTACGATCAAGA
TTGGATCCAATAGGTCGCCGAACCACGATGCGAGGAAACGCATATGGACAAGAAGTACTCGATCGGCCTG
GATATCGGGACGAACAGCGTCGGGTGGGCCGTGATCACGGACGAATACAAGGTGCCCTCCAAGAAGTTCA
AGGTCCTGGGGAATACCGACCGGCACTCCATCAAGAAGAACCTCATCGGGGCCCTGCTCTTTGACTCCGG
GGAAACGGCCGAAGCGACGCGGCTGAAGCGGACCGCGCGTCGTCGCTACACGCGCCGGAAGAATCGCATC
TGTTATCTCCAGGAAATCTTCAGCAACGAGATGGCCAAGGTGGATGATTCCTTCTTCCACCGCCTGGAGG
AGTCCTTTCTGGTCGAAGAGGATAAGAAGCATGAGCGCCACCCGATCTTTGGGAACATCGTCGACGAAGT
GGCCTACCACGAAAAGTATCCCACGATCTACCACCTGCGTAAGAAGCTCGTGGACTCCACCGATAAGGCG
GATCTGCGGCTGATCTACCTCGCCCTGGCCCACATGATCAAGTTTCGGGGCCATTTTCTGATCGAAGGCG
ATCTGAATCCGGACAATAGCGACGTCGATAAGCTCTTTATCCAGCTGGTGCAGACCTACAATCAACTCTT
CGAGGAGAATCCGATCAATGCCTCCGGGGTGGATGCCAAGGCGATCCTGAGCGCGCGTCTGTCGAAGTCC
CGCCGCCTGGAGAACCTGATCGCCCAGCTCCCGGGCGAAAAGAAGAACGGGCTCTTTGGGAATCTGATCG
CCCTCAGCCTGGGGCTGACCCCGAACTTTAAGTCCAATTTCGACCTCGCGGAAGATGCCAAGCTCCAACT
CTCGAAGGATACGTACGACGATGACCTCGACAACCTGCTGGCCCAAATCGGCGACCAGTACGCGGACCTG
TTCCTGGCGGCCAAGAACCTGTCGGACGCCATCCTCCTGAGCGACATCCTCCGTGTCAATACGGAAATCA
CGAAGGCGCCGCTGTCCGCCAGCATGATCAAGCGGTATGATGAGCATCATCAAGACCTCACCCTGCTGAA
GGCGCTGGTCCGGCAACAGCTGCCCGAGAAGTACAAGGAGATCTTTTTCGATCAAAGCAAGAACGGCTAC
GCCGGGTATATCGACGGGGGGGCCTCGCAAGAAGAGTTCTACAAGTTTATCAAGCCCATCCTGGAGAAGA
TGGATGGGACGGAGGAGCTCCTCGTCAAGCTCAACCGGGAAGATCTCCTCCGCAAGCAACGCACCTTTGA
TAATGGGTCCATCCCGCATCAAATCCACCTCGGCGAGCTCCATGCGATCCTGCGGCGGCAAGAGGACTTC
TACCCGTTTCTCAAGGACAACCGCGAGAAGATCGAGAAGATCCTGACGTTCCGCATCCCCTATTATGTCG
GCCCCCTGGCCCGGGGGAATTCGCGGTTTGCCTGGATGACCCGCAAGTCCGAAGAAACGATCACCCCCTG
GAATTTTGAAGAGGTGGTGGACAAGGGGGCGAGCGCGCAGTCCTTTATCGAACGGATGACCAATTTCGAC
AAGAACCTCCCCAACGAGAAGGTGCTCCCGAAGCATTCCCTCCTGTATGAGTACTTTACCGTCTACAACG
AGCTCACGAAGGTCAAGTATGTCACCGAGGGCATGCGCAAGCCCGCCTTCCTCTCGGGGGAACAAAAGAA
GGCCATCGTGGACCTGCTCTTCAAGACCAACCGCAAGGTCACCGTGAAGCAACTCAAGGAGGACTATTTC
AAGAAGATCGAATGCTTCGATAGCGTGGAGATCTCCGGGGTCGAAGACCGGTTTAACGCCTCGCTCGGCA
CGTACCATGATCTCCTCAAGATCATCAAGGACAAGGACTTCCTCGACAACGAGGAGAACGAAGACATCCT
GGAAGACATCGTGCTGACCCTGACCCTCTTCGAGGATCGCGAGATGATCGAGGAGCGTCTCAAGACGTAC
GCGCATCTCTTCGATGATAAGGTGATGAAGCAACTCAAGCGGCGGCGTTACACGGGCTGGGGGCGCCTCT
CCCGTAAGCTCATCAACGGCATCCGGGACAAGCAATCGGGGAAGACCATCCTGGACTTCCTGAAGTCGGA
CGGCTTTGCCAATCGCAATTTTATGCAACTCATCCACGACGATTCCCTCACCTTCAAGGAAGATATCCAG
AAGGCCCAGGTGTCCGGGCAAGGGGACTCCCTGCATGAACATATCGCCAACCTGGCCGGGAGCCCCGCGA
TCAAGAAGGGGATCCTCCAGACCGTGAAGGTGGTCGATGAGCTCGTGAAGGTCATGGGCCGGCATAAGCC
CGAAAATATCGTCATCGAGATGGCGCGCGAGAACCAGACCACCCAAAAGGGCCAGAAGAATTCGCGGGAG
CGCATGAAGCGGATCGAAGAAGGCATCAAGGAACTCGGCAGCCAGATCCTGAAGGAACATCCGGTCGAAA
ACACGCAGCTCCAGAACGAGAAGCTCTACCTCTACTATCTCCAAAATGGCCGGGATATGTACGTGGACCA
GGAGCTCGACATCAATCGGCTCAGCGACTATGATGTGGATCATATCGTCCCCCAATCCTTTCTCAAGGAC
GACAGCATCGATAACAAGGTCCTGACCCGGTCGGACAAGAATCGTGGCAAGAGCGATAACGTCCCCTCCG
AGGAGGTCGTGAAGAAGATGAAGAACTATTGGCGCCAACTGCTCAACGCCAAGCTGATCACGCAACGGAA
GTTCGACAACCTCACCAAGGCCGAGCGCGGGGGCCTCTCGGAACTGGACAAGGCGGGGTTCATCAAGCGC
CAGCTCGTCGAAACCCGTCAAATCACCAAGCACGTGGCGCAAATCCTGGATAGCCGCATGAACACCAAGT
ACGATGAGAACGACAAGCTGATCCGTGAAGTGAAGGTGATCACCCTGAAGTCCAAGCTCGTGAGCGATTT
CCGCAAGGATTTCCAATTTTATAAGGTGCGGGAAATCAATAATTACCATCACGCGCATGATGCGTATCTC
AACGCCGTGGTCGGCACGGCCCTGATCAAGAAGTATCCCAAGCTGGAGTCGGAATTCGTCTACGGCGATT
ACAAGGTGTATGACGTCCGTAAGATGATCGCGAAGAGCGAGCAAGAAATCGGGAAGGCCACGGCGAAGTA
CTTCTTCTACAGCAATATCATGAATTTCTTCAAGACGGAGATCACGCTGGCGAATGGCGAAATCCGTAAG
CGCCCGCTGATCGAAACGAATGGCGAGACCGGCGAAATCGTGTGGGATAAGGGGCGCGATTTCGCGACGG
TCCGCAAGGTCCTCTCGATGCCGCAGGTCAACATCGTCAAGAAGACCGAAGTCCAGACCGGGGGGTTTTC
CAAGGAGAGCATCCTGCCGAAGCGCAACAGCGACAAGCTCATCGCCCGCAAGAAGGACTGGGATCCCAAG
AAGTATGGCGGGTTCGATAGCCCGACCGTGGCGTACTCGGTGCTGGTGGTCGCGAAGGTCGAAAAGGGGA
AGTCCAAGAAGCTCAAGAGCGTCAAGGAACTGCTGGGGATCACGATCATGGAACGCTCCTCCTTTGAGAA
GAATCCCATCGACTTCCTGGAGGCGAAGGGCTATAAGGAGGTGAAGAAGGATCTCATCATCAAGCTGCCG
AAGTATTCGCTCTTCGAACTCGAAAATGGGCGCAAGCGCATGCTGGCGTCCGCCGGCGAGCTCCAAAAGG
GCAATGAGCTGGCCCTGCCCTCCAAGTACGTCAATTTTCTGTACCTAGCCTCCCACTATGAGAAGCTGAA
GGGCAGCCCCGAGGATAATGAACAGAAGCAACTCTTTGTCGAGCAACATAAGCATTACCTGGATGAAATC
ATCGAGCAAATCAGCGAATTTTCCAAGCGGGTGATCCTCGCCGATGCCAACCTGGACAAGGTCCTCAGCG
CGTATAACAAGCACCGGGACAAGCCCATCCGTGAACAAGCGGAGAACATCATCCATCTGTTCACGCTCAC
CAACCTGGGCGCCCCCGCCGCGTTTAAGTATTTTGATACCACCATCGATCGCAAGCGTTATACGTCCACC
AAGGAAGTCCTCGATGCCACGCTGATCCATCAAAGCATCACCGGGCTCTACGAGACCCGGATCGATCTCT
CCCAGCTGGGCGGCGATCACCGGTCGGCCACCATGCGTAAAGGCGAAGAGCTGTTCACTGGTGTCGTCCC
TATTCTGGTGGAACTGGATGGTGATGTCAACGGTCATAAGTTTTCCGTGCGTGGCGAGGGTGAAGGTGAC
GCAACTAATGGTAAACTGACGCTGAAGTTCATCTGTACTACTGGTAAACTGCCGGTACCTTGGCCGACTC
TGGTAACGACGCTGACTTATGGTGTTCAGTGCTTTGCTCGTTATCCGGACCATATGAAGCAGCATGACTT
CTTCAAGTCCGCCATGCCGGAAGGCTATGTGCAGGAACGCACGATTTCCTTTAAGGATGACGGCACGTAC
AAAACGCGTGCGGAAGTGAAATTTGAAGGCGATACCCTGGTAAACCGCATTGAGCTGAAAGGCATTGACT
TTAAAGAAGACGGCAATATCCTGGGCCATAAGCTGGAATACAATTTTAACAGCCACAATGTTTACATCAC
CGCCGATAAACAAAAAAATGGCATTAAAGCGAATTTTAAAATTCGCCACAACGTGGAGGATGGCAGCGTG
CAGCTGGCTGATCACTACCAGCAAAACACTCCAATCGGTGATGGTCCTGTTCTGCTGCCAGACAATCACT
ATCTGAGCACGCAAAGCGTTCTGTCTAAAGATCCGAACGAGAAACGCGATCATATGGTTCTGCTGGAGTT
CGTAACCGCAGCGGGCATCACGCATGGTATGGATGAACTGTACAAATGAATGAAAACGGGCCCCCCCTCG
AGGTCGACGGTATCGATAAGCTTGATATCGAATTCCTGCAGCCCGGGGGATCCACTAGTTCTAGAGCGGC
CGCCACCGCGGTGGAGCTCCAATTCGCCCTATAGTGAGTCGTATTACGCGCGCTCACTGGCCGTCGTTTT
ACAACGTCGTGACTGGGAAAACCCTGGCGTTACCCAACTTAATCGCCTTGCAGCACATCCCCCTTTCGCC
AGCTGGCGTAATAGCGAAGAGGCCCGCACCGATCGCCCTTCCCAACAGTTGCGCAGCCTGAATGGCGAAT
GGAAATTGTAAGCGTTAATATTTTGTTAAAATTCGCGTTAAATTTTTGTTAAATCAGCTCATTTTTTAAC
CAATAGGCCGTACTGCGATGAGTGGCAGGGCGGGGCGTAATTTTTTTAAGGCAGTTATTGGTGCCCTTAA
ACGCCTGGTTGCTACGCCTGAATAAGTGATAATAAGCGGATGAATGGCAGAAATTCGAAAGCAAATTCGA
CCCGGTCGTCGGTTCAGGGCAGGGTCGTTAAATAGCCGCTTATGTCTATTGCTGGTTTACCGGTTTATTG
ACTACCGGAAGCAGTGTGACCGTGTGCTTCTCAAATGCCTGAGGCCAGTTTGCTCAGGCTCTCCCCGTGG
AGGTAATAATTGACGATATGATCATTTATTCTGCCTCCCAGAGCCTGATAAAAACGGTGAATCCGTTAGC
GAGGTGCCGCCGGCTTCCATTCAGGTCGAGGTGGCCCGGCTCCATGCACCGCGACGCAACGCGGGGAGGC
AGACAAGGTATAGGGCGGCGAGGCGGCTACAGCCGATAGTCTGGAACAGCGCACTTACGGGTTGCTGCGC
AACCCAAGTGCTACCGGCGCGGCAGCGTGACCCGTGTCGGCGGCTCCAACGGCTCGCCATCGTCCAGAAA
ACACGGCTCATCGGGCATCGGCAGGCGCTGCTGCCCGCGCCGTTCCCATTCCTCCGTTTCGGTCAAGGCT
GGCAGGTCTGGTTCCATGCCCGGAATGCCGGGCTGGCTGGGCGGCTCCTCGCCGGGGCCGGTCGGTAGTT
GCTGCTCGCCCGGATACAGGGTCGGGATGCGGCGCAGGTCGCCATGCCCCAACAGCGATTCGTCCTGGTC
GTCGTGATCAACCACCACGGCGGCACTGAACACCGACAGGCGCAACTGGTCGCGGGGCTGGCCCCACGCC
ACGCGGTCATTGACCACGTAGGCCGACACGGTGCCGGGGCCGTTGAGCTTCACGACGGAGATCCAGCGCT
CGGCCACCAAGTCCTTGACTGCGTATTGGACCGTCCGCAAAGAACGTCCGATGAGCTTGGAAAGTGTCTT
CTGGCTGACCACCACGGCGTTCTGGTGGCCCATCTGCGCCACGAGGTGATGCAGCAGCATTGCCGCCGTG
GGTTTCCTCGCAATAAGCCCGGCCCACGCCTCATGCGCTTTGCGTTCCGTTTGCACCCAGTGACCGGGCT
TGTTCTTGGCTTGAATGCCGATTTCTCTGGACTGCGTGGCCATGCTTATCTCCATGCGGTAGGGGTGCCG
CACGGTTGCGGCACCATGCGCAATCAGCTGCAACTTTTCGGCAGCGCGACAACAATTATGCGTTGCGTAA
AAGTGGCAGTCAATTACAGATTTTCTTTAACCTACGCAATGAGCTATTGCGGGGGGTGCCGCAATGAGCT
GTTGCGTACCCCCCTTTTTTAAGTTGTTGATTTTTAAGTCTTTCGCATTTCGCCCTATATCTAGTTCTTT
GGTGCCCAAAGAAGGGCACCCCTGCGGGGTTCCCCCACGCCTTCGGCGCGGCTCCCCCTCCGGCAAAAAG
TGGCCCCTCCGGGGCTTGTTGATCGACTGCGCGGCCTTCGGCCTTGCCCAAGGTGGCGCTGCCCCCTTGG
AACCCCCGCACTCGCCGCCGTGAGGCTCGGGGGGCAGGCGGGCGGGCTTCGCCCTTCGACTGCCCCCACT
CGCATAGGCTTGGGTCGTTCCAGGCGCGTCAAGGCCAAGCCGCTGCGCGGTCGCTGCGCGAGCCTTGACC
CGCCTTCCACTTGGTGTCCAACCGGCAAGCGAAGCGCGCAGGCCGCAGGCCGGAGGCTTTTCCCCAGAGA
AAATTAAAAAAATTGATGGGGCAAGGCCGCAGGCCGCGCAGTTGGAGCCGGTGGGTATGTGGTCGAAGGC
TGGGTAGCCGGTGGGCAATCCCTGTGGTCAAGCTCGTGGGCAGGCGCAGCCTGTCCATCAGCTTGTCCAG
CAGGGTTGTCCACGGGCCGAGCGAAGCGAGCCAGCCGGTGGCCGCTCGCGGCCATCGTCCACATATCCAC
GGGCTGGCAAGGGAGCGCAGCGACCGCGCAGGGCGAAGCCCGGAGAGCAAGCCCGTAGGGCGCCGCAGCC
GCCGTAGGCGGTCACGACTTTGCGAAGCAAAGTCTAGTGAGTATACTCAAGCATTGAGTGGCCCGCCGGA
GGCACCGCCTTGCGCTGCCCCCGTCGAGCCGGTTGGACACCAAAAGGGAGGGGCAGGCATGGCGGCATAC
GCGATCATGCGATGCAAGAAGCTGGCGAAAATGGGCAACGTGGCGGCCAGTCTCAAGCACGCCTACCGCG
AGCGCGAGACGCCCAACGCTGACGCCAGCAGGACGCCAGAGAACGAGCACTGGGCGGCCAGCAGCACCGA
TGAAGCGATGGGCCGACTGCGCGAGTTGCTGCCAGAGAAGCGGCGCAAGGACGCTGTGTTGGCGGTCGAG
TACGTCATGACGGCCAGCCCGGAATGGTGGAAGTCGGCCAGCCAAGAACAGCAGGCGGCGTTCTTCGAGA
AGGCGCACAAGTGGCTGGCGGACAAGTACGGGGCGGATCGCATCGTGACGGCCAGCATCCACCGTGACGA
AACCAGCCCGCACATGACCGCGTTCGTGGTGCCGCTGACGCAGGACGGCAGGCTGTCGGCCAAGGAGTTC
ATCGGCAACAAAGCGCAGATGACCCGCGACCAGACCACGTTTGCGGCCGCTGTGGCCGATCTAGGGCTGC
AACGGGGCATCGAGGGCAGCAAGGCACGTCACACGCGCATTCAGGCGTTCTACGAGGCCCTGGAGCGGCC
ACCAGTGGGCCACGTCACCATCAGCCCGCAAGCGGTCGAGCCACGCGCCTATGCACCGCAGGGATTGGCC
GAAAAGCTGGGAATCTCAAAGCGCGTTGAGACGCCGGAAGCCGTGGCCGACCGGCTGACAAAAGCGGTTC
GGCAGGGGTATGAGCCTGCCCTACAGGCCGCCGCAGGAGCGCGTGAGATGCGCAAGAAGGCCGATCAAGC
CCAAGAGACGGCCCGAG
Features (pLannotate 1.2.2; 18 found; start..end, strand, type, name):
    142..426     +  CDS            tnpA (fragment): TN5P_ECOLX - Also known as tnp. Experimental evidence at protein level: Swiss-Prot protein existence level 1. Mediates transposition of transposon Tn5 by a 'cut and paste' mechanism. First, the monomeric transposase binds the 19 bp inverted DNA repeats flanking the transposon. Then, dimerization of the DNA- bound transposase creates a synaptic DNA complex. After nicking of the first DNA strand, excision of the transposon proceeds through a series of intermediates. The transposase then mediates the insertion of the transposon at a new site by strand transfer. The activity of the wild- type tran
    458..1252    +  CDS            NeoR/KanR: aminoglycoside phosphotransferase from Tn5; aph(3')-II (or nptII); confers resistance to neomycin, kanamycin, and G418 (Geneticin®)
   1273..1425    +  CDS            ble (fragment): BLE_KLEPN - Experimental evidence at protein level: Swiss-Prot protein existence level 1. Binding protein with a strong affinity to the bleomycin family of antibiotics. Binds to CL990; an antimitotic-antibiotic compound. From Klebsiella pneumoniae.
   1425..1541    +  CDS            CmR (fragment): chloramphenicol acetyltransferase; cat; confers resistance to chloramphenicol
   1580..1614    +  promoter       J23119(SpeI) promoter: bacterial promoter (Registry of Standard Biological Parts BBa J23119) modified to end with an SpeI site
   1635..1710    +  misc_RNA       gRNA scaffold: guide RNA scaffold for the Streptococcus pyogenes CRISPR/Cas9 system
   3831..4268    +  CDS            AZUP_ALCFA: Experimental evidence at protein level: Swiss-Prot protein existence level 1. This soluble electron transfer copper protein is required for the inactivation of copper-containing nitrite reductase in the presence of oxygen. Serves as a direct electron donor to the nitrite reductase. From Alcaligenes faecalis.
   5738..5784    +  terminator     rrnB T1 terminator: transcription terminator T1 from the E. coli rrnB gene
   5924..10027   +  CDS            cas9: CAS9_STRP1 - Also known as csn1 From Streptococcus pyogenes serotype M1.
  10043..10756   +  CDS            superfolder GFP: GFP variant that folds robustly even when fused to poorly folded proteins (Pédelacq et al., 2006)
  10767..10869   -  misc_feature   MCS: pBluescript multiple cloning site
  10878..10896   -  promoter       T7 promoter: promoter for bacteriophage T7 RNA polymerase
  10904..11059   +  CDS            lacZα (fragment): LacZα fragment of β-galactosidase; lacZ fragment
  11063..11140   -  rep_origin     M13 ori (fragment): M13 bacteriophage origin of replication; arrow indicates direction of (+) strand synthesis
  11140..11171   +  CDS            CmR (fragment): chloramphenicol acetyltransferase confers resistance to chloramphenicol
  11501..11570   -  CDS            TcR (fragment): tetracycline efflux protein; tet; confers resistance to tetracycline
  11631..12293   -  CDS            pBBR1 Rep: replication protein for the broad-host-range plasmid pBBR1 from Bordetella bronchiseptica
  12294..13065   -  rep_origin     pBBR1 oriV: replication origin of the broad-host-range plasmid pBBR1 from Bordetella bronchiseptica; requires the pBBR1 Rep protein for replication
