[The description below was written by a language model from this plasmid's Addgene catalogue record and pLannotate feature annotations shown in this document.]
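Description:
pSJX067 is a 14.1 kb all-in-one CRISPR plasmid built on the pBXMCS2 backbone for genome editing in Agrobacterium fabrum. It replicates through the pBBR1 oriV and its cognate Rep protein, a broad-host-range system that lets the same plasmid be maintained in E. coli for cloning and in alphaproteobacterial hosts for editing. Selection is by kanamycin, conferred by the Tn5-derived NeoR/KanR (aph(3')-II) gene. The short tnpA, ble, CmR, TcR, lacZα and M13 ori fragments, along with the pBluescript MCS and T7 promoter, appear to be non-functional remnants of the backbone's construction history. Copy number is not recorded.

The payload has two expression units. A constitutive J23119 promoter drives a single guide RNA consisting of a spacer against the A. fabrum thymidine kinase gene (tdk) joined to the Streptococcus pyogenes gRNA scaffold. The catalogue lists homology arms ("H-arms") downstream of this insert, presumably serving as the repair template for recombination at the cut site. They are not annotated as such, but a large stretch between the scaffold and the rrnB T1 terminator is mostly unannotated apart from a pseudoazurin-like ORF match whose role the record does not explain. After the terminator, SpCas9M, a variant of S. pyogenes Cas9 whose modifications are not detailed here, is fused at its C terminus to superfolder GFP. It is listed as being under the Pvan promoter, generally a vanillate-inducible promoter, which is not itself annotated in the feature table. The sfGFP fusion gives a fluorescent readout of Cas9 expression, consistent with the "reporting system" named in the associated publication, which was developed in Caulobacter crescentus and is applied here to A. fabrum.
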