Addgene plasmid #232328: pSJX067
Purpose: Genome editing in Agrobacterium fabrum
Depositing lab: Wei Zhao. Depositing organization: Shenzhen Institute of Advanced Technology (SIAT), Chinese Academy of Sciences. Publication: A CRISPR-SpCas9M-reporting system for efficient and rapid genome editing in Caulobacter crescentus. Sun J, Yu X, Tang G, Chen M, Zheng Y, Hu Y, Li Q, Li X, Li N, Li Z, Li Y, Lu N, Tan W, Yang Y, Lyu X, Zhao G, Wang H, Dai L, Zhao GP, Ai L, Zhao W. Nucleic Acids Res. 2025 Apr 22;53(8):gkaf353. doi: 10.1093/nar/gkaf353. PubMed 40298107.
Backbone
  Vector backbone: pBXMCS2
  Vector type: Bacterial Expression, CRISPR
Growth in bacteria
  Bacterial resistance: Kanamycin, 50 μg/mL
  Growth temperature: 37°C
  Growth strain: DH5alpha
  Copy number: Unknown
Gene/Insert 1
  Gene/Insert name: sgRNA (alt names: thymidine kinase; tdk)
  Species: Agrobacterium fabrum
  Promoter: PJ23119
  Tag / fusion protein: H-arms (C terminal on insert)
  Cloning method: Unknown
  Sequencing primers: 5′ Unknown
Gene/Insert 2
  Gene/Insert name: SpCas9M
  Promoter: Pvan
  Tag / fusion protein: sfGFP (C terminal on insert)
  Cloning method: Unknown
  Sequencing primers: 5′ Unknown
Terms and licenses: Academic/Nonprofit Terms; Industry Terms: Not Available to Industry
Depositor comments: sgRNA sequence: gaaggcgcccagatcgaagt Please visit https://doi.org/10.1101/2024.12.02.626314 for bioRxiv preprint.
How to cite: pSJX067 was a gift from Wei Zhao (Addgene plasmid # 232328 ; http://n2t.net/addgene:232328 ; RRID:Addgene_232328)
